>Addgene plasmid #68461 | AAVS1-Blasticidin-CAG-Flpe-ERT2 | addgene full sequence | sequence record 455989 | Addgene Long Read Sequencing Result
CTAGTCCTGCAGGTTTAAACGAATTCGCCCTTTGCTTTCTCTGACCAGCATTCTCTCCCCTGGGCCTGTG
CCGCTTTCTGTCTGCAGCTTGTGGCCTGGGTCACCTCTACGGCTGGCCCAGATCCTTCCCTGCCGCCTCC
TTCAGGTTCCGTCTTCCTCCACTCCCTCTTCCCCTTGCTCTCTGCTGTGTTGCTGCCCAAGGATGCTCTT
TCCGGAGCACTTCCTTCTCGGCGCTGCACCACGTGATGTCCTCTGAGCGGATCCTCCCCGTGTCTGGGTC
CTCTCCGGGCATCTCTCCTCCCTCACCCAACCCCATGCCGTCTTCACTCGCTGGGTTCCCTTTTCCTTCT
CCTTCTGGGGCCTGTGCCATCTCTCGTTTCTTAGGATGGCCTTCTCCGACGGATGTCTCCCTTGCGTCCC
GCCTCCCCTTCTTGTAGGCCTGCATCATCACCGTTTTTCTGGACAACCCCAAAGTACCCCGTCTCCCTGG
CTTTAGCCACCTCTCCATCCTCTTGCTTTCTTTGCCTGGACACCCCGTTCTCCTGTGGATTCGGGTCACC
TCTCACTCCTTTCATTTGGGCAGCTCCCCTACCCCCCTTACCTCTCTAGTCTGTGCTAGCTCTTCCAGCC
CCCTGTCATGGCATCTTCCAGGGGTCCGAGAGCTCAGCTAGTCTTCTTCCTCCAACCCGGGCCCCTATGT
CCACTTCAGGACAGCATGTTTGCTGCCTCCAGGGATCCTGTGTCCCCGAGCTGGGACCACCTTATATTCC
CAGGGCCGGTTAATGTGGCTCTGGTTCTGGGTACTTTTATCTGTCCCCTCCACCCCACAGTGGGGCAAGC
TTCTGACCTCTTCTCTTCCTCCCACAGGGCCTCGAGAGATCTGGCAGCGGAGAGGGCAGAGGAAGTCTTC
TAACATGCGGTGACGTGGAGGAGAATCCCGGCCCTAGGACCGGTATGAAAACATTTAACATTTCTCAACA
AGATCTAGAATTAGTAGAAGTAGCGACAGAGAAGATTACAATGCTTTATGAGGATAATAAACATCATGTG
GGAGCGGCAATTCGTACGAAAACAGGAGAAATCATTTCGGCAGTACATATTGAAGCGTATATAGGACGAG
TAACTGTTTGTGCAGAAGCCATTGCGATTGGTAGTGCAGTTTCGAATGGACAAAAGGATTTTGACACGAT
TGTAGCTGTTAGACACCCTTATTCTGACGAAGTAGATAGAAGTATTCGAGTGGTAAGTCCTTGTGGTATG
TGTAGGGAGTTGATTTCAGACTATGCACCAGATTGTTTTGTGTTAATAGAAATGAATGGCAAGTTAGTCA
AAACTACGATTGAAGAACTCATTCCACTCAAATATACCCGAAATTAATGAGAATTCGGGGATCAATTCTC
TAGAGCTCGCTGATCAGCCTCGACTGTGCCTTCTAGTTGCCAGCCATCTGTTGTTTGCCCCTCCCCCGTG
CCTTCCTTGACCCTGGAAGGTGCCACTCCCACTGTCCTTTCCTAATAAAATGAGGAAATTGCATCGCATT
GTCTGAGTAGGTGTCATTCTATTCTGGGGGGTGGGGTGGGGCAGGACAGCAAGGGGGAGGATTGGGAAGA
CAATAGCAGGCATGCTGGGGATGCGGTGGGCTCTATGGCTTCTGAGGCGGAAAGAACCAGCTGGGGCTCG
ACTAGAGCTTGCGGAACCCTTAATGGTACCGTCTCGACATTGATTATTGACTAGTTATTAATAGTAATCA
ATTACGGGGTCATTAGTTCATAGCCCATATATGGAGTTCCGCGTTACATAACTTACGGTAAATGGCCCGC
CTGGCTGACCGCCCAACGACCCCCGCCCATTGACGTCAATAATGACGTATGTTCCCATAGTAACGCCAAT
AGGGACTTTCCATTGACGTCAATGGGTGGAGTATTTACGGTAAACTGCCCACTTGGCAGTACATCAAGTG
TATCATATGCCAAGTACGCCCCCTATTGACGTCAATGACGGTAAATGGCCCGCCTGGCATTATGCCCAGT
ACATGACCTTATGGGACTTTCCTACTTGGCAGTACATCTACGTATTAGTCATCGCTATTACCATGGTCGA
GGTGAGCCCCACGTTCTGCTTCACTCTCCCCATCTCCCCCCCCCTCCCCACCCCCAATTTTGTATTTATT
TATTTTTTAATTATTTTGTGCAGCGATGGGGGCGGGGGGGGGGGGGGGGCGCGCGCCAGGCGGGGCGGGG
CGGGGCGAGGGGCGGGGCGGGGCGAGGCGGAGAGGTGCGGCGGCAGCCAATCAGAGCGGCGCGCTCCGAA
AGTTTCCTTTTATGGCGAGGCGGCGGCGGCGGCGGCCCTATAAAAAGCGAAGCGCGCGGCGGGCGGGAGT
CGCTGCGCGCTGCCTTCGCCCCGTGCCCCGCTCCGCCGCCGCCTCGCGCCGCCCGCCCCGGCTCTGACTG
ACCGCGTTACTCCCACAGGTGAGCGGGCGGGACGGCCCTTCTCCTCCGGGCTGTAATTAGCGCTTGGTTT
AATGACGGCTTGTTTCTTTTCTGTGGCTGCGTGAAAGCCTTGAGGGGCTCCGGGAGGGCCCTTTGTGCGG
GGGGAGCGGCTCGGGGGGTGCGTGCGTGTGTGTGTGCGTGGGGAGCGCCGCGTGCGGCTCCGCGCTGCCC
GGCGGCTGTGAGCGCTGCGGGCGCGGCGCGGGGCTTTGTGCGCTCCGCAGTGTGCGCGAGGGGAGCGCGG
CCGGGGGCGGTGCCCCGCGGTGCGGGGGGGGCTGCGAGGGGAACAAAGGCTGCGTGCGGGGTGTGTGCGT
GGGGGGGTGAGCAGGGGGTGTGGGCGCGTCGGTCGGGCTGCAACCCCCCCTGCACCCCCCTCCCCGAGTT
GCTGAGCACGGCCCGGCTTCGGGTGCGGGGCTCCGTACGGGGCGTGGCGCGGGGCTCGCCGTGCCGGGCG
GGGGGTGGCGGCAGGTGGGGGTGCCGGGCGGGGCGGGGCCGCCTCGGGCCGGGGAGGGCTCGGGGGAGGG
GCGCGGCGGCCCCCGGAGCGCCGGCGGCTGTCGAGGCGCGGCGAGCCGCAGCCATTGCCTTTTATGGTAA
TCGTGCGAGAGGGCGCAGGGACTTCCTTTGTCCCAAATCTGTGCGGAGCCGAAATCTGGGAGGCGCCGCC
GCACCCCCTCTAGCGGGCGCGGGGCGAAGCGGTGCGGCGCCGGCAGGAAGGAAATGGGCGGGGAGGGCCT
TCGTGCGTCGCCGCGCCGCCGTCCCCTTCTCCCTCTCCAGCCTCGGGGCTGTCCGCGGGGGGACGGCTGC
CTTCGGGGGGGACGGGGCAGGGCGGGGTTCGGCTTCTGGCGTGTGACCGGCGGCTCTAGAGCCTCTGCTA
ACCATGTTCATGCCTTCTTCTTTTTCCTACAGCTCCTGGGCAACGTGCTGGTTATTGTGCTGTCTCATCA
TTTTGGCAAAGAATTCGTCGACGCCGCCACCATGGCTATGAGCCAGTTCGACATCCTGTGCAAGACCCCC
CCCAAGGTGCTGGTGCGGCAGTTCGTGGAGAGATTCGAGAGGCCCAGCGGCGAGAAGATCGCCAGCTGTG
CCGCCGAGCTGACCTACCTGTGCTGGATGATCACCCACAACGGCACCGCCATCAAGAGGGCCACCTTCAT
GAGCTACAACACCATCATCAGCAACAGCCTGAGCTTCGACATCGTGAACAAGAGCCTGCAGTTCAAGTAC
AAGACCCAGAAGGCCACCATCCTGGAGGCCAGCCTGAAGAAGCTGATCCCCGCCTGGGAGTTCACCATCA
TCCCTTACAACGGCCAGAAGCACCAGAGCGACATCACCGACATCGTGTCCAGCCTGCAGCTGCAGTTCGA
GAGCAGCGAGGAGGCCGACAAGGGCAACAGCCACAGCAAGAAGATGCTGAAGGCCCTGCTGTCCGAGGGC
GAGAGCATCTGGGAGATCACCGAGAAGATCCTGAACAGCTTCGAGTACACCAGCAGGTTCACCAAGACCA
AGACCCTGTACCAGTTCCTGTTCCTGGCCACATTCATCAACTGCGGCAGGTTCAGCGACATCAAGAACGT
GGACCCCAAGAGCTTCAAGCTGGTGCAGAACAAGTACCTGGGCGTGATCATTCAGTGCCTGGTGACCGAG
ACCAAGACAAGCGTGTCCAGGCACATCTACTTTTTCAGCGCCAGAGGCAGGATCGACCCCCTGGTGTACC
TGGACGAGTTCCTGAGGAACAGCGAGCCCGTGCTGAAGAGAGTGAACAGGACCGGCAACAGCAGCAGCAA
CAAGCAGGAGTACCAGCTGCTGAAGGACAACCTGGTGCGCAGCTACAACAAGGCCCTGAAGAAGAACGCC
CCCTACCCCATCTTCGCTATCAAGAACGGCCCTAAGAGCCACATCGGCAGGCACCTGATGACCAGCTTTC
TGAGCATGAAGGGCCTGACCGAGCTGACAAACGTGGTGGGCAACTGGAGCGACAAGAGGGCCTCCGCCGT
GGCCAGGACCACCTACACCCACCAGATCACCGCCATCCCCGACCACTACTTCGCCCTGGTGTCCAGGTAC
TACGCCTACGACCCCATCAGCAAGGAGATGATCGCCCTGAAGGACGAGACCAACCCCATCGAGGAGTGGC
AGCACATCGAGCAGCTGAAGGGCAGCGCCGAGGGCAGCATCAGATACCCCGCCTGGAACGGCATCATCAG
CCAGGAGGTGCTGGACTACCTGAGCAGCTACATCAACAGGCGGATCACCGGTTGCGTACGCGGATCCTCT
GCTGGAGACATGAGAGCTGCCAACCTTTGGCCAAGCCCGCTCATGATCAAACGCTCTAAGAAGAACAGCC
TGGCCTTGTCCCTGACGGCCGACCAGATGGTCAGTGCCTTGTTGGATGCTGAGCCCCCCATACTCTATTC
CGAGTATGATCCTACCAGACCCTTCAGTGAAGCTTCGATGATGGGCTTACTGACCAACCTGGCAGACAGG
GAGCTGGTTCACATGATCAACTGGGCGAAGAGGGTGCCAGGCTTTGTGGATTTGACCCTCCATGATCAGG
TCCACCTTCTAGAATGTGCCTGGCTAGAGATCCTGATGATTGGTCTCGTCTGGCGCTCCATGGAGCACCC
AGTGAAGCTACTGTTTGCTCCTAACTTGCTCTTGGACAGGAACCAGGGAAAATGTGTAGAGGGCATGGTG
GAGATCTTCGACATGCTGCTGGCTACATCATCTCGGTTCCGCATGATGAATCTGCAGGGAGAGGAGTTTG
TGTGCCTCAAATCTATTATTTTGCTTAATTCTGGAGTGTACACATTTCTGTCCAGCACCCTGAAGTCTCT
GGAAGAGAAGGACCATATCCACCGAGTCCTGGACAAGATCACAGACACTTTGATCCACCTGATGGCCAAG
GCAGGCCTGACCCTGCAGCAGCAGCACCAGCGGCTGGCCCAGCTCCTCCTCATCCTCTCCCACATCAGGC
ACATGAGTAACAAAGGCATGGAGCATCTGTACAGCATGAAGTGCAAGAACGTGGTGCCCCTCTATGACCT
GCTGCTGGAGGCGGCGGACGCCCACCGCCTACATGCGCCCACTAGCCGTGGAGGGGCATCCGTGGAGGAG
ACGGACCAAAGCCACTTGGCCACTGCGGGCTCTACTTCATCGCATTCCTTGCAAAAGTATTACATCACGG
GGGAGGCAGAGGGTTTCCCTGCCACAGCTTGATAGACGCGTGAATTCGATATCAAGCTTATCGATAATCA
ACCTCTGGATTACAAAATTTGTGAAAGATTGACTGGTATTCTTAACTATGTTGCTCCTTTTACGCTATGT
GGATACGCTGCTTTAATGCCTTTGTATCATGCTATTGCTTCCCGTATGGCTTTCATTTTCTCCTCCTTGT
ATAAATCCTGGTTGCTGTCTCTTTATGAGGAGTTGTGGCCCGTTGTCAGGCAACGTGGCGTGGTGTGCAC
TGTGTTTGCTGACGCAACCCCCACTGGTTGGGGCATTGCCACCACCTGTCAGCTCCTTTCCGGGACTTTC
GCTTTCCCCCTCCCTATTGCCACGGCGGAACTCATCGCCGCCTGCCTTGCCCGCTGCTGGACAGGGGCTC
GGCTGTTGGGCACTGACAATTCCGTGGTGTTGTCGGGGAAATCATCGTCCTTTCCTTGGCTGCTCGCCTA
TGTTGCCACCTGGATTCTGCGCGGGACGTCCTTCTGCTACGTCCCTTCGGCCCTCAATCCAGCGGACCTT
CCTTCCCGCGGCCTGCTGCCGGCTCTGCGGCCTCTTCCGCGTCTTCGCCTTCGCCCTCAGACGAGTCGGA
TCTCCCTTTGGGCCGCCTCCCCGCATCGATACCGAGCGCTGCTCGAGAGATCTACGGGTGGCATCCCTGT
GACCCCTCCCCAGTGCCTCTCCTGGCCCTGGAAGTTGCCACTCCAGTGCCCACCAGCCTTGTCCTAATAA
AATTAAGTTGCATCATTTTGTCTGACTAGGTGTCCTTCTATAATATTATGGGGTGGAGGGGGGTGGTATG
GAGCAAGGGGCAAGTTGGGAAGACAACCTGTAGGGCCTGCGGGGTCTATTGGGAACCAAGCTGGAGTGCA
GTGGCACAATCTTGGCTCACTGCAATCTCCGCCTCCTGGGTTCAAGCGATTCTCCTGCCTCAGCCTCCCG
AGTTGTTGGGATTCCAGGCATGCATGACCAGGCTCAGCTAATTTTTGTTTTTTTGGTAGAGACGGGGTTT
CACCATATTGGCCAGGCTGGTCTCCAACTCCTAATCTCAGGTGATCTACCCACCTTGGCCTCCCAAATTG
CTGGGATTACAGGCGTGAACCACTGCTCCCTTCCCTGTCCTTCTGATTTTGTAGGTAACCAGGCGCGTGA
ATTCACTCCTCAGGTGCAGGCTGCCTATCAGAAGGTGGTGGCTGGTGTGGCCAATGCCCTGGCTCACAAA
TACCACTGAGATCTTTTTCCCTCTGCCAAAAATTATGGGGACATCATGAAGCCCCTTGAGCATCTGACTT
CTGGCTAATAAAGGAAATTTATTTTCATTGCAATAGTGTGTTGGAATTTTTTGTGTCTCTCACTCGGAAG
GACATATGGGAGGGCAAATCATTTAAAACATCAGAATGAGTATTTGGTTTAGAGTTTGGCAACATATGCC
CATATGCTGGCTGCCATGAACAAAGGTTGGCTATAAAGAGGTCATCAGTATATGAAACAGCCCCCTGCTG
TCCATTCCTTATTCCATAGAAAAGCCTTGACTTGAGGTTAGATTTTTTTTATATTTTGTTTTGTGTTATT
TTTTTCTTTAACATCCCTAAAATTTTCCTTACATGTTTTACTAGCCAGATTTTTCCTCCTCTCCTGACTA
CTCCCAGTCATAGCTGTCCCTCTTCTCTTATGGAGATCCCTCGACCTGCAGCCCAAGCTTGGCGTAATCA
TGGTCATAGCTGTTTCCTGTGTGAAATTGTTATCCGCTCACAATTCCACACAACATACGAGCCGGAAGCA
TAAAGTGTAAAGCCTGGGGTGCCTAATGAGTGAGCTAACTCACATTAATTGCGTTGCGCTCACTGCCCGC
TTTCCAGTCGGGAAACCTGTCGTGCCAGCGGATCGACAGTACTAAGCTTTACTAGGGACAGGATTGGTGA
CAGAAAAGCCCCATCCTTAGGCCTCCTCCTTCCTAGTCTCCTGATATTGGGTCTAACCCCCACCTCCTGT
TAGGCAGATTCCTTATCTGGTGACACACCCCCATTTCCTGGAGCCATCTCTCTCCTTGCCAGAACCTCTA
AGGTTTGCTTACGATGGAGCCAGAGAGGATCCTGGGAGGGAGAGCTTGGCAGGGGGTGGGAGGGAAGGGG
GGGATGCGTGACCTGCCCGGTTCTCAGTGGCCACCCTGCGCTACCCTCTCCCAGAACCTGAGCTGCTCTG
ACGCGGCTGTCTGGTGCGTTTCACTGATCCTGGTGCTGCAGCTTCCTTACACTTCCCAAGAGGAGAAGCA
GTTTGGAAAAACAAAATCAGAATAAGTTGGTCCTGAGTTCTAACTTTGGCTCTTCACCTTTCTAGTCCCC
AATTTATATTGTTCCTCCGTGCGTCAGTTTTACCTGTGAGATAAGGCCAGTAGCCAGCCCCGTCCTGGCA
GGGCTGTGGTGAGGAGGGGGGTGTCCGTGTGGAAAACTCCCTTTGTGAGAATGGTGCGTCCTAGGTGTTC
ACCAGGTCGTGGCCGCCTCTACTCCCTTTCTCTTTCTCCATCCTTCTTTCCTTAAAGAGTCCCCAGTGCT
ATCTGGGACATATTCCTCCGCCCAGAGCAGGGTCCCGCTTCCCTAAGGCCCTGCTCTGGGCTTCTGGGTT
TGAGTCCTTGGCAAGCCCAGGAGAGGCGCTCAGGCTTCCCTGTCCCCCTTCCTCGTCCACCATCTCATGC
CCCTGGCTCTCCTGCCCCTTCCCTACAGGGGTTCCTGGCTCTGCTCTAAGGGCGAATTCGCGGCCGCTAA
ATTCAATTCGCCCTATAGTGAGTCGTATTACAATTCACTGGCCGTCGTTTTACAACGTCGTGACTGGGAA
AACCCTGGCGTTACCCAACTTAATCGCCTTGCAGCACATCCCCCTTTCGCCAGCTGGCGTAATAGCGAAG
AGGCCCGCACCGATCGCCCTTCCCAACAGTTGCGCAGCCTATACGTACGGCAGTTTAAGGTTTACACCTA
TAAAAGAGAGAGCCGTTATCGTCTGTTTGTGGATGTACAGAGTGATATTATTGACACGCCGGGGCGACGG
ATGGTGATCCCCCTGGCCAGTGCACGTCTGCTGTCAGATAAAGTCTCCCGTGAACTTTACCCGGTGGTGC
ATATCGGGGATGAAAGCTGGCGCATGATGACCACCGATATGGCCAGTGTGCCGGTCTCCGTTATCGGGGA
AGAAGTGGCTGATCTCAGCCACCGCGAAAATGACATCAAAAACGCCATTAACCTGATGTTCTGGGGAATA
TAAATGTCAGGCATGAGATTATCAAAAAGGATCTTCACCTAGATCCTTTTCACGTAGAAAGCCAGTCCGC
AGAAACGGTGCTGACCCCGGATGAATGTCAGCTACTGGGCTATCTGGACAAGGGAAAACGCAAGCGCAAA
GAGAAAGCAGGTAGCTTGCAGTGGGCTTACATGGCGATAGCTAGACTGGGCGGTTTTATGGACAGCAAGC
GAACCGGAATTGCCAGCTGGGGCGCCCTCTGGTAAGGTTGGGAAGCCCTGCAAAGTAAACTGGATGGCTT
TCTTGCCGCCAAGGATCTGATGGCGCAGGGGATCAAGCTCTGATCAAGAGACAGGATGAGGATCGTTTCG
CATGATTGAACAAGATGGATTGCACGCAGGTTCTCCGGCCGCTTGGGTGGAGAGGCTATTCGGCTATGAC
TGGGCACAACAGACAATCGGCTGCTCTGATGCCGCCGTGTTCCGGCTGTCAGCGCAGGGGCGCCCGGTTC
TTTTTGTCAAGACCGACCTGTCCGGTGCCCTGAATGAACTGCAAGACGAGGCAGCGCGGCTATCGTGGCT
GGCCACGACGGGCGTTCCTTGCGCAGCTGTGCTCGACGTTGTCACTGAAGCGGGAAGGGACTGGCTGCTA
TTGGGCGAAGTGCCGGGGCAGGATCTCCTGTCATCTCACCTTGCTCCTGCCGAGAAAGTATCCATCATGG
CTGATGCAATGCGGCGGCTGCATACGCTTGATCCGGCTACCTGCCCATTCGACCACCAAGCGAAACATCG
CATCGAGCGAGCACGTACTCGGATGGAAGCCGGTCTTGTCGATCAGGATGATCTGGACGAAGAGCATCAG
GGGCTCGCGCCAGCCGAACTGTTCGCCAGGCTCAAGGCGAGCATGCCCGACGGCGAGGATCTCGTCGTGA
CCCATGCATGGCGATGCCTGCTTGCCGAATATCATGGTGGAAAATGGCCGCTTTTCTGGATTCATCGACT
GTGGCCGGCTGGGTGTGGCGGACCGCTATCAGGACATAGCGTTGGCTACCCGTGATATTGCTGAAGAGCT
TGGCGGCGAATGGGCTGACCGCTTCCTCGTGCTTTACGGTATCGCCGCTCCCGATTCGCAGCGCATCGCC
TTCTATCGCCTTCTTGACGAGTTCTTCTGAATTATTAACGCTTACAATTTCCTGATGCGGTATTTTCTCC
TTACGCATCTGTGCGGTATTTCACACCGCATCAGGTGGCACTTTTCGGGGAAATGTGCGCGGAACCCCTA
TTTGTTTATTTTTCTAAATACATTCAAATATGTATCCGCTCATGAGATTATCAAAAAGGATCTTCACCTA
GATCCTTTTAAATTAAAAATGAAGTTTTAAATCAATCTAAAGTATATATGAGTAAACTTGGTCTGACAGT
TACCAATGCTTAATCAGTGAGGCACCTATCTCAGCGATCTGTCTATTTCGTTCATCCATAGTTGCCTGAC
TCCCCGTCGTGTAGATAACTACGATACGGGAGGGCTTACCATCTGGCCCCAGTGCTGCAATGATACCGCG
AGACCCACGCTCACCGGCTCCAGATTTATCAGCAATAAACCAGCCAGCCGGAAGGGCCGAGCGCAGAAGT
GGTCCTGCAACTTTATCCGCCTCCATCCAGTCTATTAATTGTTGCCGGGAAGCTAGAGTAAGTAGTTCGC
CAGTTAATAGTTTGCGCAACGTTGTTGCCATTGCTACAGGCATCGTGGTGTCACGCTCGTCGTTTGGTAT
GGCTTCATTCAGCTCCGGTTCCCAACGATCAAGGCGAGTTACATGATCCCCCATGTTGTGCAAAAAAGCG
GTTAGCTCCTTCGGTCCTCCGATCGTTGTCAGAAGTAAGTTGGCCGCAGTGTTATCACTCATGGTTATGG
CAGCACTGCATAATTCTCTTACTGTCATGCCATCCGTAAGATGCTTTTCTGTGACTGGTGAATACTCAAC
CAAGTCATTCTGAGAATAGTGTATGCGGCGACCGAGTTGCTCTTGCCCGGCGTCAATACGGGATAATACC
GCGCCACATAGCAGAACTTTAAAAGTGCTCATCATTGGAAAACGTTCTTCGGGGCGAAAACTCTCAAGGA
TCTTACCGCTGTTGAGATCCAGTTCGATGTAACCCACTCGTGCACCCAACTGATCTTCAGCATCTTTTAC
TTTCACCAGCGTTTCTGGGTGAGCAAAAACAGGAAGGCAAAATGCCGCAAAAAAGGGAATAAGGGCGACA
CGGAAATGTTGAATACTCATACTCTTCCTTTTTCAATATTATTGAAGCATTTATCAGGGTTATTGTCTCA
TGACCAAAATCCCTTAACGTGAGTTTTCGTTCCACTGAGCGTCAGACCCCGTAGAAAAGATCAAAGGATC
TTCTTGAGATCCTTTTTTTCTGCGCGTAATCTGCTGCTTGCAAACAAAAAAACCACCGCTACCAGCGGTG
GTTTGTTTGCCGGATCAAGAGCTACCAACTCTTTTTCCGAAGGTAACTGGCTTCAGCAGAGCGCAGATAC
CAAATACTGTTCTTCTAGTGTAGCCGTAGTTAGGCCACCACTTCAAGAACTCTGTAGCACCGCCTACATA
CCTCGCTCTGCTAATCCTGTTACCAGTGGCTGCTGCCAGTGGCGATAAGTCGTGTCTTACCGGGTTGGAC
TCAAGACGATAGTTACCGGATAAGGCGCAGCGGTCGGGCTGAACGGGGGGTTCGTGCACACAGCCCAGCT
TGGAGCGAACGACCTACACCGAACTGAGATACCTACAGCGTGAGCTATGAGAAAGCGCCACGCTTCCCGA
AGGGAGAAAGGCGGACAGGTATCCGGTAAGCGGCAGGGTCGGAACAGGAGAGCGCACGAGGGAGCTTCCA
GGGGGAAACGCCTGGTATCTTTATAGTCCTGTCGGGTTTCGCCACCTCTGACTTGAGCGTCGATTTTTGT
GATGCTCGTCAGGGGGGCGGAGCCTATGGAAAAACGCCAGCAACGCGGCCTTTTTACGGTTCCTGGCCTT
TTGCTGGCCTTTTGCTCACATGTTCTTTCCTGCGTTATCCCCTGATTCTGTGGATAACCGTATTACCGCC
TTTGAGTGAGCTGATACCGCTCGCCGCAGCCGAACGACCGAGCGCAGCGAGTCAGTGAGCGAGGAAGCGG
AAGAGCGCCCAATACGCAAACCGCCTCTCCCCGCGCGTTGGCCGATTCATTAATGCAGCTGGCACGACAG
GTTTCCCGACTGGAAAGCGGGCAGTGAGCGCAACGCAATTAATGTGAGTTAGCTCACTCATTAGGCACCC
CAGGCTTTACACTTTATGCTTCCGGCTCGTATGTTGTGTGGAATTGTGAGCGGATAACAATTTCACACAG
GAAACAGCTATGACCATGATTACGCCAAGCTCAGAATTAACCCTCACTAAAGGGACTAG
Features (pLannotate 1.2.2; 35 found; start..end, strand, type, name):
     33..836     +  misc_feature   HA-L: left homology arm from the adeno-associated virus integration site (AAVS1) within intron 1 of the human PPP1R12C gene
    843..868     +  misc_feature   SA: splice acceptor site
    955..1374    +  CDS            bsr: BSR_BACCE - Experimental evidence at protein level: Swiss-Prot protein existence level 1. Catalyzes the deamination of the cytosine moiety of the antibiotics blasticidin S, cytomycin and acetylblasticidin S. From Bacillus cereus.
   1424..1648    +  polyA_signal   bGH poly(A) signal: bovine growth hormone polyadenylation signal
   1652..1673    +  promoter       SV40 promoter (fragment): SV40 enhancer and early promoter
   1716..2095    +  enhancer       CMV enhancer: human cytomegalovirus immediate early enhancer
   2097..2375    +  promoter       chicken β-actin promoter: No description available
   2376..3392    +  intron         chimeric intron: chimera between introns from chicken β-actin and rabbit β-globin
   3468..4736    +  CDS            FLPo: nuclear-targeted site-specific recombinase FLPo is a mouse codon-optimized fusion between the SV40 nuclear localization signal and a thermostable version of the Saccharomyces cerevisiae site-specific recombinase FLP. Recombination occurs at FRT sequences.
   4761..5696    +  CDS            ERT2: mutated ligand-binding domain of the human estrogen receptor (Feil et al., 1997)
   5712..5736    +  misc_feature   MCS (fragment): pBluescript multiple cloning site
   5736..6324    +  misc_feature   WPRE: woodchuck hepatitis virus posttranscriptional regulatory element
   6356..6832    +  polyA_signal   hGH poly(A) signal: human growth hormone polyadenylation signal
   6856..6936    +  CDS            HBB (fragment): HBB_PONPY - Experimental evidence at transcript level: Swiss-Prot protein existence level 2. Involved in oxygen transport from the lung to the various peripheral tissues. From Pongo pygmaeus (Bornean orangutan).
   7007..7062    +  polyA_signal   β-globin poly(A) signal: rabbit β-globin polyadenylation signal (Gil and Proudfoot, 1987)
   7445..7467    -  protein_bind   lac operator (fragment): The lac repressor binds to the lac operator to inhibit transcription in E. coli. This inhibition can be relieved by adding lactose or isopropyl-β-D-thiogalactopyranoside (IPTG). lac repressor encoded by lacI
   7471..7501    -  promoter       lac promoter: promoter for the E. coli lac operon
   7516..7537    -  protein_bind   CAP binding site: CAP binding activates transcription in the presence of cAMP. E. coli catabolite activator protein
   7550..7589    -  CDS            lacI (fragment): lac repressor; lacI; The lac repressor binds to the lac operator to inhibit transcription in E. coli. This inhibition can be relieved by adding lactose or isopropyl-β-D-thiogalactopyranoside (IPTG).
   7611..8447    +  misc_feature   HA-R: right homology arm from the adeno-associated virus integration site (AAVS1) within intron 1 of the human PPP1R12C gene
   8482..8500    -  promoter       T7 promoter: promoter for bacteriophage T7 RNA polymerase
   8503..8650    +  CDS            lacZα (fragment): LacZα fragment of β-galactosidase; lacZ fragment
   8660..8963    +  CDS            ccdB (fragment): CcdB, a bacterial toxin that poisons DNA gyrase; ccdB; Plasmids containing the ccdB gene cannot be propagated in standard E. coli strains.
   9011..9280    +  CDS            tnpA (fragment): TN5P_ECOLX - Also known as tnp. Experimental evidence at protein level: Swiss-Prot protein existence level 1. Mediates transposition of transposon Tn5 by a 'cut and paste' mechanism. First, the monomeric transposase binds the 19 bp inverted DNA repeats flanking the transposon. Then, dimerization of the DNA- bound transposase creates a synaptic DNA complex. After nicking of the first DNA strand, excision of the transposon proceeds through a series of intermediates. The transposase then mediates the insertion of the transposon at a new site by strand transfer. The activity of the wild- type tran
   9312..10110   +  CDS            NeoR/KanR (fragment): aminoglycoside phosphotransferase from Tn5; aph(3')-II (or nptII); confers resistance to neomycin, kanamycin, and G418 (Geneticin®)
  10131..10181   -  misc_feature   bom (fragment): basis of mobility region from pBR322
  10208..10267   +  promoter       AmpR promoter (fragment): bla
  10360..11220   -  CDS            AmpR: β-lactamase; bla; confers resistance to ampicillin, carbenicillin, and related antibiotics
  11221..11273   -  promoter       AmpR promoter (fragment): bla
  11344..11932   +  rep_origin     ori: high-copy-number ColE1/pMB1/pBR322/pUC origin of replication
  12115..12207   +  CDS            lacI (fragment): lac repressor; lacI; The lac repressor binds to the lac operator to inhibit transcription in E. coli. This inhibition can be relieved by adding lactose or isopropyl-β-D-thiogalactopyranoside (IPTG).
  12220..12241   +  protein_bind   CAP binding site: CAP binding activates transcription in the presence of cAMP. E. coli catabolite activator protein
  12256..12286   +  promoter       lac promoter: promoter for the E. coli lac operon
  12290..12312   +  protein_bind   lac operator (fragment): The lac repressor binds to the lac operator to inhibit transcription in E. coli. This inhibition can be relieved by adding lactose or isopropyl-β-D-thiogalactopyranoside (IPTG). lac repressor encoded by lacI
  12355..12373   +  promoter       T3 promoter: promoter for bacteriophage T3 RNA polymerase
