[The description below was written by a language model from this plasmid's Addgene catalogue record and pLannotate feature annotations shown in this document.]
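Description:
AAVS1-Blasticidin-CAG-Flpe-ERT2 is a roughly 12.4 kb donor plasmid for homology-directed knock-in at the human AAVS1 safe-harbour locus, located in intron 1 of PPP1R12C. It is propagated in E. coli on a high-copy ColE1/pUC-type origin with ampicillin selection (AmpR). The backbone outside the homology arms also carries annotated fragments of NeoR/KanR, ccdB, lacZα and a Tn5 transposase, apparently leftovers of earlier cloning vectors, along with T7 and T3 promoters.

Two cassettes lie between the left and right AAVS1 homology arms (each about 800 bp). The first is a promoterless selection unit: a splice acceptor followed by the bsr blasticidin S deaminase gene and a bGH polyadenylation signal. With this gene-trap design, blasticidin resistance depends mainly on splicing into the endogenous PPP1R12C transcript, which enriches for correctly targeted cells. The second cassette uses the CAG promoter (CMV enhancer, chicken β-actin promoter and chimeric intron) to drive a mammalian codon-optimised, nuclear-targeted Flp recombinase (annotated as FLPo) fused at its C terminus to ERT2, the mutated oestrogen receptor ligand-binding domain. It is followed by a WPRE to boost expression and by hGH and rabbit β-globin polyadenylation signals.

ERT2 fusions are generally held inactive until a tamoxifen-type ligand is supplied, so integrated cells gain drug-inducible recombination at FRT sites. According to the associated publication title, the construct was used to engineer human stem cell lines with inducible gene knockout in combination with CRISPR/Cas9. The backbone notes describe construction of a neomycin-selectable parent plasmid; how the blasticidin marker was substituted is not recorded.
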