Addgene plasmid #68461: AAVS1-Blasticidin-CAG-Flpe-ERT2
Purpose: AAVS1 targeting donor plasmid with Flpe-ERT2 expression cassette and blasticidin selection gene
Depositing lab: Su-Chun Zhang. Depositing organization: University of Wisconsin, Madison. Publication: Engineering Human Stem Cell Lines with Inducible Gene Knockout using CRISPR/Cas9. Chen Y, Cao J, Xiong M, Petersen AJ, Dong Y, Tao Y, Huang CT, Du Z, Zhang SC. Cell Stem Cell. 2015 Jul 1. pii: S1934-5909(15)00261-1. doi: 10.1016/j.stem.2015.06.001. PubMed 26145478.
Backbone
  Vector backbone: AAVS1-CAG
  Backbone size w/o insert (bp): 8085
  Total vector size (bp): 12382
  Modifications to backbone: amplified mammalian-codon-optimized Flpe recombinase cDNA and ERT2 cDNA by PCR from pDIRE (Addgene plasmid #26745) and pCAG-FlpeERT2 (Addgene plasmid #14756), respectively. The mammalian codon-optimized Flpe fused with ERT2 was inserted into the AAVS1-neo-CAG-hrGFP to replace GFP to get the AAVS1-neo-CAG-FlpeERT2 donor plasmid.
  Vector type: Mammalian Expression, Synthetic Biology
  Selectable markers: Blasticidin
Growth in bacteria
  Bacterial resistance: Ampicillin, 100 μg/mL
  Growth temperature: 37°C
  Growth strain: Stbl3
  Copy number: High Copy
Gene/Insert
  Gene/Insert name: mammalian-codon-optimized Flpe recombinase fused with ERT2
  Species: Synthetic
  Insert size (bp): 2243
  Promoter: CAG
  Tag / fusion protein: ERT2 (C terminal on insert)
  Cloning method: Restriction Enzyme; 5′ cloning site SalI (not destroyed); 3′ cloning site MluI (not destroyed)
  Sequencing primers: 5′ ggcttctggcgtgtgaccggc; 3′ catagcgtaaaaggagcaaca
Terms and licenses: Academic/Nonprofit Terms; Industry Terms: Not Available to Industry
How to cite: AAVS1-Blasticidin-CAG-Flpe-ERT2 was a gift from Su-Chun Zhang (Addgene plasmid # 68461 ; http://n2t.net/addgene:68461 ; RRID:Addgene_68461)
