>Addgene plasmid #68461 | AAVS1-Blasticidin-CAG-Flpe-ERT2 | addgene partial sequence | sequence record 122680 | BGH-rev 5'-TAGAAGGCACAGTCGAGG-3'
AATTCTCATTAATTTCGGGTATATTTGAGTGGAATGAGTTCTTCAATCGTAGTTTTGACTAACTTGCCAT
TCATTTCTATTAACACAAAACAATCTGGTGCATAGTCTGAAATCAACTCCCTACACATACCACAAGGACT
TACCACTCGAATACTTCTATCTACTTCGTCAGAATAAGGGTGTCTAACAGCTACAATCGTGTCAAAATCC
TTTTGTCCATTCGAAACTGCACTACCAATCGCAATGGCTTCTGCACAAACAGTTACTCGTCCTATATACG
CTTCAATATGTACTGCCGAAATGATTTCTCCTGTTTTCGTACGAATTGCCGCTCCCACATGATGTTTATT
ATCCTCATAAAGCATTGTAATCTTCTCTGTCGCTACTTCTACTAATTCTAGATCTTGTTGAGAAATGTTA
AATGTTTTCATACCGGTCCTAGGGCCGGGATTCTCCTCCACGTCACCGC
