>Addgene plasmid #68461 | AAVS1-Blasticidin-CAG-Flpe-ERT2 | addgene partial sequence | sequence record 122681 | WPRE-R 5'-CATAGCGTAAAAGGAGCAACA-3'
AATTTTGTAATCCAGAGGTTGATTATCGATAAGCTTGATATCGAATTCACGCGTCTATCAAGCTGTGGCA
GGGAAACCCTCTGCCTCCCCCGTGATGTAATACTTTTGCAAGGAATGCGATGAAGTAGAGCCCGCAGTGG
CCAAGTGGCTTTGGTCCGTCTCCTCCACGGATGCCCCTCCACGGCTAGTGGGCGCATGTAGGCGGTGGGC
GTCCGCCGCCTCCAGCAGCAGGTCATAGAGGGGCACCACGTTCTTGCACTTCATGCTGTACAGATGCTCC
ATGCCTTTGTTACTCATGTGCCTGATGTGGGAGAGGATGAGGAGGAGCTGGGCCAGCCGCTGGTGCTGCT
GCTGCAGGGTCAGGCCTGCCTTGGCCATCAGGTGGATCAAAGTGTCTGTGATCTTGTCCAGGACTCGGTG
GATATGGTCCTTCTCTTCCAGAGACTTCAGGGTGCTGGACAGAAATGTGTACACTCCAGAATTAAGCAAA
ATAATAGATTTGAGGCACACAAACTCCTCTCCCTGCAGATTCATCATGCGGAACCGAGATGATGTAGCCA
GCAGCATGTCGAAGATCTCCACCATGCCCTCTACACATTTTCCCTGGTTCCTGTCCAAGAGCAAGTTAGG
AGCAAACAGTAGCTTCACTGGGTGCTCCATGGAGCGCCAGACGAGACCAATCATCAGGATCTCTAGCCAG
GCACATTCTAGAAGGTGGACCTGATCATGGAGGGTCAAATCCACAAAGCCTGGCACCCTCTTCGCCCAGT
TGATCATGTGAAC
